Addgene plasmid #181999: pcDNA5/FRT/TO_STf_LamB1
Purpose: CMV overexpression of SNAP-tag fast fusion to Lamin B1 for nuclear envelope localization in mammalian cell lines
Depositing lab: Kai Johnsson. Publication: Live-Cell Fluorescence Lifetime Multiplexing Using Synthetic Fluorescent Probes. Frei MS, Koch B, Hiblot J, Johnsson K. ACS Chem Biol. 2022 Jun 17;17(6):1321-1327. doi: 10.1021/acschembio.2c00041. Epub 2022 May 18. PubMed 35584304.
Backbone
  Vector backbone: pcDNA5/FRT/TO
  Backbone size w/o insert (bp): 5100
  Vector type: Mammalian Expression
  Selectable markers: Hygromycin
Growth in bacteria
  Bacterial resistance: Ampicillin, 100 μg/mL
  Growth temperature: 37°C
  Growth strain: DH5alpha
  Copy number: High Copy
Gene/Insert
  Gene/Insert name: STf-LamB1
  Species: H. sapiens (human), Synthetic
  Insert size (bp): 2400
  Mutation: Fast mutation on SNAP-tag E30R
  Promoter: CMV
  Cloning method: Gibson Cloning
Terms and licenses: Academic/Nonprofit Terms; Industry Terms: Not Available to Industry
How to cite: pcDNA5/FRT/TO_STf_LamB1 was a gift from Kai Johnsson (Addgene plasmid # 181999 ; http://n2t.net/addgene:181999 ; RRID:Addgene_181999)
