[The description below was written by a language model from this plasmid's Addgene catalogue record and pLannotate feature annotations shown in this document.]
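Description:
pcDNA5/FRT/TO_STf_LamB1 is a mammalian expression plasmid of about 7.5 kb built on the pcDNA5/FRT/TO backbone. It is propagated in E. coli through a high-copy ColE1/pUC-type origin and selected with ampicillin via the β-lactamase gene. The remaining bacterial elements in the annotation (lac promoter/operator, a lacI fragment, a partial f1 ori, a bom fragment) are backbone remnants with no role in the payload.

The insert, assembled by Gibson cloning, encodes "SNAP-tag fast" (STf) joined through a short linker to the N-terminus of human Lamin B1. The feature table annotates the tag as an MGMT fragment because SNAP-tag is an engineered derivative of human O6-alkylguanine-DNA alkyltransferase. The record notes an E30R substitution as the "fast" mutation. Expression is driven by the CMV enhancer/promoter and terminated by the bGH polyadenylation signal. Two short tet operator matches lie immediately downstream of the promoter, as expected for the "TO" design. In cells expressing the Tet repressor, transcription would therefore be tetracycline/doxycycline-inducible, while in ordinary cell lines it is constitutive. An FRT site sits directly upstream of a hygromycin resistance gene with an SV40 poly(A) signal. In this backbone the arrangement is intended for FLP-mediated integration into a genomic FRT landing site, which would then allow hygromycin selection of isogenic stable lines. The plasmid can also be used for transient transfection.

Lamin B1 targets the fusion to the nuclear lamina, so the nuclear envelope can be covalently labelled with benzylguanine-type synthetic fluorophores. The associated work used such constructs for live-cell fluorescence lifetime multiplexing with synthetic probes.
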