Features (pLannotate 1.2.2; 23 found; start..end, strand, type, name):
     28..80      -  misc_feature   bom (fragment): basis of mobility region from pBR322
    235..614     +  enhancer       CMV enhancer: human cytomegalovirus immediate early enhancer
    615..818     +  promoter       CMV promoter: human cytomegalovirus (CMV) immediate early promoter
    820..839     +  promoter       PLtetO-1 promoter (fragment): modified phage lambda PL promoter with tet operator sites (Lutz and Bujard, 1997)
    841..860     +  promoter       PLtetO-1 promoter (fragment): modified phage lambda PL promoter with tet operator sites (Lutz and Bujard, 1997)
    868..901     +  promoter       TRE3GV promoter (fragment): 3rd-generation Tet-responsive promoter that can be activated by binding of Tet-On® 3G, optimized for retroviral and lentiviral vectors
   1043..1597    +  CDS            MGMT (fragment): MGMT_HUMAN - Experimental evidence at protein level: Swiss-Prot protein existence level 1. Involved in the cellular defense against the biological effects of O6-methylguanine (O6-MeG) and O4-methylthymine (O4-MeT) in DNA. Repairs the methylated nucleobase in DNA by stoichiometrically transferring the methyl group to a cysteine residue in the enzyme. This is a suicide reaction: the enzyme is irreversibly inactivated. From Homo sapiens (Human).
   1598..1619    +  misc_feature   MCS (fragment): multiple cloning site
   1619..3376    +  CDS            LMNB1: LMNB1_HUMAN - Also known as LMN2, LMNB. Experimental evidence at protein level: Swiss-Prot protein existence level 1. Lamins are components of the nuclear lamina, a fibrous layer on the nucleoplasmic side of the inner nuclear membrane, which is thought to provide a framework for the nuclear envelope and may also interact with chromatin. From Homo sapiens (Human).
   3429..3653    +  polyA_signal   bGH poly(A) signal: bovine growth hormone polyadenylation signal
   3657..3678    +  promoter       SV40 promoter (fragment): SV40 enhancer and early promoter
   3699..3932    +  rep_origin     f1 ori (fragment) (sequence partly withheld): f1 bacteriophage origin of replication; arrow indicates direction of (+) strand synthesis
   3937..3984    +  protein_bind   FRT: FLP-mediated recombination occurs in the 8-bp core sequence TCTAGAAA (Turan and Bode, 2011). FLP recombinase from the Saccharomyces cerevisiae 2μ plasmid
   3992..5014    +  CDS            HygR: aminoglycoside phosphotransferase from E. coli; aph(4)-Ia; confers resistance to hygromycin
   5024..5149    +  CDS            ble (fragment): BLE_KLEPN - Experimental evidence at protein level: Swiss-Prot protein existence level 1. Binding protein with a strong affinity to the bleomycin family of antibiotics. Binds to CL990; an antimitotic-antibiotic compound. From Klebsiella pneumoniae.
   5144..5265    +  polyA_signal   SV40 poly(A) signal: SV40 polyadenylation signal
   5338..5354    -  protein_bind   lac operator: The lac repressor binds to the lac operator to inhibit transcription in E. coli. This inhibition can be relieved by adding lactose or isopropyl-β-D-thiogalactopyranoside (IPTG). lac repressor encoded by lacI
   5362..5392    -  promoter       lac promoter: promoter for the E. coli lac operon
   5407..5428    -  protein_bind   CAP binding site: CAP binding activates transcription in the presence of cAMP. E. coli catabolite activator protein
   5441..5533    -  CDS            lacI (fragment): lac repressor; lacI; The lac repressor binds to the lac operator to inhibit transcription in E. coli. This inhibition can be relieved by adding lactose or isopropyl-β-D-thiogalactopyranoside (IPTG).
   5716..6304    -  rep_origin     ori: high-copy-number ColE1/pMB1/pBR322/pUC origin of replication
   6475..7335    -  CDS            AmpR: β-lactamase; bla; confers resistance to ampicillin, carbenicillin, and related antibiotics
   7336..7440    -  promoter       AmpR promoter: bla
>Addgene plasmid #181999 | pcDNA5/FRT/TO_STf_LamB1 | addgene full sequence | sequence record 356071 | Addgene NGS Result
GACGGATCGGGAGATCTCCCGATCCCCTATGGTGCACTCTCAGTACAATCTGCTCTGATGCCGCATAGTT
AAGCCAGTATCTGCTCCCTGCTTGTGTGTTGGAGGTCGCTGAGTAGTGCGCGAGCAAAATTTAAGCTACA
ACAAGGCAAGGCTTGACCGACAATTGCATGAAGAATCTGCTTAGGGTTAGGCGTTTTGCGCTGCTTCGCG
ATGTACGGGCCAGATATACGCGTTGACATTGATTATTGACTAGTTATTAATAGTAATCAATTACGGGGTC
ATTAGTTCATAGCCCATATATGGAGTTCCGCGTTACATAACTTACGGTAAATGGCCCGCCTGGCTGACCG
CCCAACGACCCCCGCCCATTGACGTCAATAATGACGTATGTTCCCATAGTAACGCCAATAGGGACTTTCC
ATTGACGTCAATGGGTGGAGTATTTACGGTAAACTGCCCACTTGGCAGTACATCAAGTGTATCATATGCC
AAGTACGCCCCCTATTGACGTCAATGACGGTAAATGGCCCGCCTGGCATTATGCCCAGTACATGACCTTA
TGGGACTTTCCTACTTGGCAGTACATCTACGTATTAGTCATCGCTATTACCATGGTGATGCGGTTTTGGC
AGTACATCAATGGGCGTGGATAGCGGTTTGACTCACGGGGATTTCCAAGTCTCCACCCCATTGACGTCAA
TGGGAGTTTGTTTTGGCACCAAAATCAACGGGACTTTCCAAAATGTCGTAACAACTCCGCCCCATTGACG
CAAATGGGCGGTAGGCGTGTACGGTGGGAGGTCTATATAAGCAGAGCTCTCCCTATCAGTGATAGAGATC
TCCCTATCAGTGATAGAGATCGTCGACGAGCTCGTTTAGTGAACCGTCAGATCGCCTGGAGACGCCATCC
ACGCTGTTTTGACCTCCATAGAAGACACCGGGACCGATCCAGCCTCCGGACTCTAGCGTTTAAACTTAAG
CTTGGTACCGAGCTCGGATCCACTAGTCCAGTGTGGTGGAATTCTGCAGATATCCAGCAACCATGGATAA
AGACTGCGAAATGAAACGCACTACCCTGGACAGCCCGCTGGGTAAACTGGAACTGAGCGGTTGCGAGCAG
GGCCTGCACCGCATCATTTTCCTGGGCAAAGGTACGAGCGCTGCGGATGCGGTCGAAGTACCGGCTCCGG
CTGCGGTTCTGGGTGGCCCGGAGCCGCTGATGCAGGCTACCGCATGGCTGAACGCATATTTTCACCAGCC
AGAGGCGATTGAAGAGTTCCCTGTACCGGCCCTGCATCACCCGGTATTTCAGCAGGAATCCTTTACCCGT
CAGGTACTGTGGAAACTGCTGAAAGTAGTGAAATTCGGCGAGGTGATCTCCTATTCCCATCTGGCGGCGC
TGGCTGGCAACCCAGCGGCAACTGCGGCGGTGAAAACCGCTCTGTCTGGTAATCCGGTGCCAATTCTGAT
CCCGTGCCACCGTGTGGTTCAGGGCGACCTGGACGTAGGTGGCTACGAAGGCGGCCTGGCTGTGAAAGAA
TGGCTGCTGGCGCACGAAGGTCACCGTCTGGGTAAACCAGGCCTGGGCTCCGGACTCAGATCTCGAGCTC
AAGCTTCGATGGCGACTGCGACCCCCGTGCCGCCGCGGATGGGCAGCCGCGCTGGCGGCCCCACCACGCC
GCTGAGCCCCACGCGCCTGTCGCGGCTCCAGGAGAAGGAGGAGCTGCGCGAGCTCAATGACCGGCTGGCG
GTGTACATCGACAAGGTGCGCAGCCTGGAGACGGAGAACAGCGCGCTGCAGCTGCAGGTGACGGAGCGCG
AGGAGGTGCGCGGCCGTGAGCTCACCGGCCTCAAGGCGCTCTACGAGACCGAGCTGGCCGACGCGCGACG
CGCGCTCGACGACACGGCCCGCGAGCGCGCCAAGCTGCAGATCGAGCTGGGCAAGTGCAAGGCGGAACAC
GACCAGCTGCTCCTCAACTATGCTAAGAAGGAATCTGATCTTAATGGCGCCCAGATCAAGCTTCGAGAAT
ATGAAGCAGCACTCAATTCGAAAGATGCAGCTCTTGCTACTGCACTTGGTGACAAAAAAAGTTTAGAGGG
AGATTTGGAGGATCTGAAGGATCAGATTGCCCAGTTGGAAGCCTCCTTAGCTGCAGCCAAAAAACAGTTA
GCAGATGAAACTTTACTTAAAGTAGATTTGGAGAATCGTTGTCAGAGCCTTACTGAGGACTTGGAGTTTC
GCAAAAGCATGTATGAAGAGGAGATTAACGAGACCAGAAGGAAGCATGAAACGCGCTTGGTAGAGGTGGA
TTCTGGGCGTCAAATTGAGTATGAGTACAAGCTGGCGCAAGCCCTTCATGAGATGAGAGAGCAACATGAT
GCCCAAGTGAGGCTGTATAAGGAGGAGCTGGAGCAGACTTACCATGCCAAACTTGAGAATGCCAGACTGT
CATCAGAGATGAATACTTCTACTGTCAACAGTGCCAGGGAAGAACTGATGGAAAGCCGCATGAGAATTGA
GAGCCTTTCATCCCAGCTTTCTAATCTACAGAAAGAGTCTAGAGCATGTTTGGAAAGGATTCAAGAATTA
GAGGACTTGCTTGCTAAAGAAAAAGACAACTCTCGTCGCATGCTGACAGACAAAGAGAGAGAGATGGCGG
AAATAAGGGATCAAATGCAGCAACAGCTGAATGACTATGAACAGCTTCTTGATGTAAAGTTAGCCCTGGA
CATGGAAATCAGTGCTTACAGGAAACTCTTAGAAGGCGAAGAAGAGAGGTTGAAGCTGTCTCCAAGCCCT
TCTTCCCGTGTGACAGTATCCCGAGCATCCTCAAGTCGTAGTGTACGTACAACTAGAGGAAAGCGGAAGA
GGGTTGATGTGGAAGAATCAGAGGCGAGTAGTAGTGTTAGCATCTCTCATTCCGCCTCAGCCACTGGAAA
TGTTTGCATCGAAGAAATTGATGTTGATGGGAAATTTATCCGCTTGAAGAACACTTCTGAACAGGATCAA
CCAATGGGAGGCTGGGAGATGATCAGAAAAATTGGAGACACATCAGTCAGTTATAAATATACCTCAAGAT
ATGTGCTGAAGGCAGGCCAGACTGTTACAATTTGGGCTGCAAACGCTGGTGTCACAGCCAGCCCCCCAAC
TGACCTCATCTGGAAGAACCAGAACTCGTGGGGCACTGGCGAAGATGTGAAGGTTATATTGAAAAATTCT
CAGGGAGAGGAGGTTGCTCAAAGAAGTACAGTCTTTAAAACAACCATACCTGAAGAAGAGGAGGAGGAGG
AAGAAGCAGCTGGAGTGGTTGTTGAGGAAGAACTTTTCCACCAGCAGGGAACCCCAAGAGCATCCAATAG
AAGCTGTGCAATTATGTAGTAACCGCTCGAGTCTAGAGGGCCCGTTTAAACCCGCTGATCAGCCTCGACT
GTGCCTTCTAGTTGCCAGCCATCTGTTGTTTGCCCCTCCCCCGTGCCTTCCTTGACCCTGGAAGGTGCCA
CTCCCACTGTCCTTTCCTAATAAAATGAGGAAATTGCATCGCATTGTCTGAGTAGGTGTCATTCTATTCT
GGGGGGTGGGGTGGGGCAGGACAGCAAGGGGGAGGATTGGGAAGACAATAGCAGGCATGCTGGGGATGCG
GTGGGCTCTATGGCTTCTGAGGCGGAAAGAACCAGCTGGGGCTCTAGGGGGTATCCCC
[124 nt withheld, positions 3699-3822]
C
[91 nt withheld, positions 3824-3914]
AGGGTGATGGTTCACGTACCTAGAAGTTCCTATTCCGAAGTTCCTATTCTCTAGAAAGTATAGGAACTTC
CTTGGCCAAAAAGCCTGAACTCACCGCGACGTCTGTCGAGAAGTTTCTGATCGAAAAGTTCGACAGCGTC
TCCGACCTGATGCAGCTCTCGGAGGGCGAAGAATCTCGTGCTTTCAGCTTCGATGTAGGAGGGCGTGGAT
ATGTCCTGCGGGTAAATAGCTGCGCCGATGGTTTCTACAAAGATCGTTATGTTTATCGGCACTTTGCATC
GGCCGCGCTCCCGATTCCGGAAGTGCTTGACATTGGGGAATTCAGCGAGAGCCTGACCTATTGCATCTCC
CGCCGTGCACAGGGTGTCACGTTGCAAGACCTGCCTGAAACCGAACTGCCCGCTGTTCTGCAGCCGGTCG
CGGAGGCCATGGATGCGATCGCTGCGGCCGATCTTAGCCAGACGAGCGGGTTCGGCCCATTCGGACCGCA
AGGAATCGGTCAATACACTACATGGCGTGATTTCATATGCGCGATTGCTGATCCCCATGTGTATCACTGG
CAAACTGTGATGGACGACACCGTCAGTGCGTCCGTCGCGCAGGCTCTCGATGAGCTGATGCTTTGGGCCG
AGGACTGCCCCGAAGTCCGGCACCTCGTGCACGCGGATTTCGGCTCCAACAATGTCCTGACGGACAATGG
CCGCATAACAGCGGTCATTGACTGGAGCGAGGCGATGTTCGGGGATTCCCAATACGAGGTCGCCAACATC
TTCTTCTGGAGGCCGTGGTTGGCTTGTATGGAGCAGCAGACGCGCTACTTCGAGCGGAGGCATCCGGAGC
TTGCAGGATCGCCGCGGCTCCGGGCGTATATGCTCCGCATTGGTCTTGACCAACTCTATCAGAGCTTGGT
TGACGGCAATTTCGATGATGCAGCTTGGGCGCAGGGTCGATGCGACGCAATCGTCCGATCCGGAGCCGGG
ACTGTCGGGCGTACACAAATCGCCCGCAGAAGCGCGGCCGTCTGGACCGATGGCTGTGTAGAAGTACTCG
CCGATAGTGGAAACCGACGCCCCAGCACTCGTCCGAGGGCAAAGGAATAGCACGTACTACGAGATTTCGA
TTCCACCGCCGCCTTCTATGAAAGGTTGGGCTTCGGAATCGTTTTCCGGGACGCCGGCTGGATGATCCTC
CAGCGCGGGGATCTCATGCTGGAGTTCTTCGCCCACCCCAACTTGTTTATTGCAGCTTATAATGGTTACA
AATAAAGCAATAGCATCACAAATTTCACAAATAAAGCATTTTTTTCACTGCATTCTAGTTGTGGTTTGTC
CAAACTCATCAATGTATCTTATCATGTCTGTATACCGTCGACCTCTAGCTAGAGCTTGGCGTAATCATGG
TCATAGCTGTTTCCTGTGTGAAATTGTTATCCGCTCACAATTCCACACAACATACGAGCCGGAAGCATAA
AGTGTAAAGCCTGGGGTGCCTAATGAGTGAGCTAACTCACATTAATTGCGTTGCGCTCACTGCCCGCTTT
CCAGTCGGGAAACCTGTCGTGCCAGCTGCATTAATGAATCGGCCAACGCGCGGGGAGAGGCGGTTTGCGT
ATTGGGCGCTCTTCCGCTTCCTCGCTCACTGACTCGCTGCGCTCGGTCGTTCGGCTGCGGCGAGCGGTAT
CAGCTCACTCAAAGGCGGTAATACGGTTATCCACAGAATCAGGGGATAACGCAGGAAAGAACATGTGAGC
AAAAGGCCAGCAAAAGGCCAGGAACCGTAAAAAGGCCGCGTTGCTGGCGTTTTTCCATAGGCTCCGCCCC
CCTGACGAGCATCACAAAAATCGACGCTCAAGTCAGAGGTGGCGAAACCCGACAGGACTATAAAGATACC
AGGCGTTTCCCCCTGGAAGCTCCCTCGTGCGCTCTCCTGTTCCGACCCTGCCGCTTACCGGATACCTGTC
CGCCTTTCTCCCTTCGGGAAGCGTGGCGCTTTCTCATAGCTCACGCTGTAGGTATCTCAGTTCGGTGTAG
GTCGTTCGCTCCAAGCTGGGCTGTGTGCACGAACCCCCCGTTCAGCCCGACCGCTGCGCCTTATCCGGTA
ACTATCGTCTTGAGTCCAACCCGGTAAGACACGACTTATCGCCACTGGCAGCAGCCACTGGTAACAGGAT
TAGCAGAGCGAGGTATGTAGGCGGTGCTACAGAGTTCTTGAAGTGGTGGCCTAACTACGGCTACACTAGA
AGAACAGTATTTGGTATCTGCGCTCTGCTGAAGCCAGTTACCTTCGGAAAAAGAGTTGGTAGCTCTTGAT
CCGGCAAACAAACCACCGCTGGTAGCGGTGGTTTTTTTGTTTGCAAGCAGCAGATTACGCGCAGAAAAAA
AGGATCTCAAGAAGATCCTTTGATCTTTTCTACGGGGTCTGACGCTCAGTGGAACGAAAACTCACGTTAA
GGGATTTTGGTCATGAGATTATCAAAAAGGATCTTCACCTAGATCCTTTTAAATTAAAAATGAAGTTTTA
AATCAATCTAAAGTATATATGAGTAAACTTGGTCTGACAGTTACCAATGCTTAATCAGTGAGGCACCTAT
CTCAGCGATCTGTCTATTTCGTTCATCCATAGTTGCCTGACTCCCCGTCGTGTAGATAACTACGATACGG
GAGGGCTTACCATCTGGCCCCAGTGCTGCAATGATACCGCGAGACCCACGCTCACCGGCTCCAGATTTAT
CAGCAATAAACCAGCCAGCCGGAAGGGCCGAGCGCAGAAGTGGTCCTGCAACTTTATCCGCCTCCATCCA
GTCTATTAATTGTTGCCGGGAAGCTAGAGTAAGTAGTTCGCCAGTTAATAGTTTGCGCAACGTTGTTGCC
ATTGCTACAGGCATCGTGGTGTCACGCTCGTCGTTTGGTATGGCTTCATTCAGCTCCGGTTCCCAACGAT
CAAGGCGAGTTACATGATCCCCCATGTTGTGCAAAAAAGCGGTTAGCTCCTTCGGTCCTCCGATCGTTGT
CAGAAGTAAGTTGGCCGCAGTGTTATCACTCATGGTTATGGCAGCACTGCATAATTCTCTTACTGTCATG
CCATCCGTAAGATGCTTTTCTGTGACTGGTGAGTACTCAACCAAGTCATTCTGAGAATAGTGTATGCGGC
GACCGAGTTGCTCTTGCCCGGCGTCAATACGGGATAATACCGCGCCACATAGCAGAACTTTAAAAGTGCT
CATCATTGGAAAACGTTCTTCGGGGCGAAAACTCTCAAGGATCTTACCGCTGTTGAGATCCAGTTCGATG
TAACCCACTCGTGCACCCAACTGATCTTCAGCATCTTTTACTTTCACCAGCGTTTCTGGGTGAGCAAAAA
CAGGAAGGCAAAATGCCGCAAAAAAGGGAATAAGGGCGACACGGAAATGTTGAATACTCATACTCTTCCT
TTTTCAATATTATTGAAGCATTTATCAGGGTTATTGTCTCATGAGCGGATACATATTTGAATGTATTTAG
AAAAATAAACAAATAGGGGTTCCGCGCACATTTCCCCGAAAAGTGCCACCTGACGTC
